>Addgene plasmid #140458 | pCEP4_HA-Halo-cmyc-GRM3 C127A | depositor full sequence | sequence record 272571 | pCEP4_HA-Halo-cmyc-GRM3 C127A sequence 13721 bps
GCTAGCGCCACCATGAAGACCATCATCGCCCTGAGCTACATCTTCTGCCTGGTGTTCGCCGGAGCAGAAA
TCGGTACTGGCTTTCCATTCGACCCCCATTATGTGGAAGTCCTGGGCGAGCGCATGCACTACGTCGATGT
TGGTCCGCGCGATGGCACCCCTGTGCTGTTCCTGCACGGTAACCCGACCTCCTCCTACGTGTGGCGCAAC
ATCATCCCGCATGTTGCACCGACCCATCGCTGCATTGCTCCAGACCTGATCGGTATGGGCAAATCCGACA
AACCAGACCTGGGTTATTTCTTCGACGACCACGTCCGCTTCATGGATGCCTTCATCGAAGCCCTGGGTCT
GGAAGAGGTCGTCCTGGTCATTCACGACTGGGGCTCCGCTCTGGGTTTCCACTGGGCCAAGCGCAATCCA
GAGCGCGTCAAAGGTATTGCATTTATGGAGTTCATCCGCCCTATCCCGACCTGGGACGAATGGCCAGAAT
TTGCCCGCGAGACCTTCCAGGCCTTCCGCACCACCGACGTCGGCCGCAAGCTGATCATCGATCAGAACGT
TTTTATCGAGGGTACGCTGCCGATGGGTGTCGTCCGCCCGCTGACTGAAGTCGAGATGGACCATTACCGC
GAGCCGTTCCTGAATCCTGTTGACCGCGAGCCACTGTGGCGCTTCCCAAACGAGCTGCCAATCGCCGGTG
AGCCAGCGAACATCGTCGCGCTGGTCGAAGAATACATGGACTGGCTGCACCAGTCCCCTGTCCCGAAGCT
GCTGTTCTGGGGCACCCCAGGCGTTCTGATCCCACCGGCCGAAGCCGCTCGCCTGGCCAAAAGCCTGCCT
AACTGCAAGGCTGTGGACATCGGCCCGGGTCTGAATCTGCTGCAAGAAGACAACCCGGACCTGATCGGCA
GCGAGATCGCGCGCTGGCTGTCGACGCTGGAGATTTCCGGCGGAGGCGGTGGAGAACAAAAGCTTATTTC
TGAAGAGGACTTGGGAGGATCCAGGAGAGAGATTAAAATAGAAGGTGACCTTGTTTTAGGGGGCCTGTTT
CCTATTAACGAAAAAGGCACTGGAACTGAAGAATGTGGGCGAATCAATGAAGACCGAGGGATTCAACGCC
TGGAAGCCATGTTGTTTGCTATTGATGAAATCAACAAAGATGATTACTTGCTACCAGGAGTGAAGTTGGG
TGTTCACATTTTGGATACATGTTCAAGGGATACCTATGCATTGGAGCAATCACTGGAGTTTGTCAGGGCA
TCTTTGACAAAAGTGGATGAAGCTGAGTATATGGCTCCTGATGGATCCTATGCCATTCAAGAAAACATCC
CACTTCTCATTGCAGGGGTCATTGGTGGCTCTTATAGCAGTGTTTCCATACAGGTGGCAAACCTGCTGCG
GCTCTTCCAGATCCCTCAGATCAGCTACGCATCCACCAGCGCCAAACTCAGTGATAAGTCGCGCTATGAT
TACTTTGCCAGGACCGTGCCCCCCGACTTCTACCAGGCCAAAGCCATGGCTGAGATCTTGCGCTTCTTCA
ACTGGACCTACGTGTCCACAGTAGCCTCCGAGGGTGATTACGGGGAGACAGGGATCGAGGCCTTCGAGCA
GGAAGCCCGCCTGCGCAACATCTGCATCGCTACGGCGGAGAAGGTGGGCCGCTCCAACATCCGCAAGTCC
TACGACAGCGTGATCCGAGAACTGTTGCAGAAGCCCAACGCGCGCGTCGTGGTCCTCTTCATGCGCAGCG
ACGACTCGCGGGAGCTCATTGCAGCCGCCAGCCGCGCCAATGCCTCCTTCACCTGGGTGGCCAGCGACGG
CTGGGGCGCGCAGGAGAGCATCATCAAGGGCAGCGAGCATGTGGCCTACGGCGCCATCACCCTGGAGCTG
GCCTCCCAGCCTGTCCGCCAGTTCGACCGCTACTTCCAGAGCCTCAACCCCTACAACAACCACCGCAACC
CCTGGTTCCGGGACTTCTGGGAGCAAAAGTTTCAGTGCAGCCTCCAGAACAAACGCAACCACAGGCGCGT
CTGCGACAAGCACCTGGCCATCGACAGCAGCAACTACGAGCAAGAGTCCAAGATCATGTTTGTGGTGAAC
GCGGTGTATGCCATGGCCCACGCTTTGCACAAAATGCAGCGCACCCTCTGTCCCAACACTACCAAGCTTT
GTGATGCTATGAAGATCCTGGATGGGAAGAAGTTGTACAAGGATTACTTGCTGAAAATCAACTTCACGGC
TCCATTCAACCCAAATAAAGATGCAGATAGCATAGTCAAGTTTGACACTTTTGGAGATGGAATGGGGCGA
TACAACGTGTTCAATTTCCAAAATGTAGGTGGAAAGTATTCCTACTTGAAAGTTGGTCACTGGGCAGAAA
CCTTATCGCTAGATGTCAACTCTATCCACTGGTCCCGGAACTCAGTCCCCACTTCCCAGTGCAGCGACCC
CTGTGCCCCCAATGAAATGAAGAATATGCAACCAGGGGATGTCTGCTGCTGGATTTGCATCCCCTGTGAA
CCGTACGAATACCTGGCTGATGAGTTTACCTGTATGGATTGTGGGTCTGGACAGTGGCCCACTGCAGACC
TAACTGGATGCTATGACCTTCCTGAGGACTACATCAGGTGGGAAGACGCCTGGGCCATTGGCCCAGTCAC
CATTGCCTGTCTGGGTTTTATGTGTACATGCATGGTTGTAACTGTTTTTATCAAGCACAACAACACACCC
TTGGTCAAAGCATCGGGCCGAGAACTCTGCTACATCTTATTGTTTGGGGTTGGCCTGTCATACTGCATGA
CATTCTTCTTCATTGCCAAGCCATCACCAGTCATCTGTGCATTGCGCCGACTCGGGCTGGGGAGTTCCTT
CGCTATCTGTTACTCAGCCCTGCTGACCAAGACAAACTGCATTGCCCGCATCTTCGATGGGGTCAAGAAT
GGCGCTCAGAGGCCAAAATTCATCAGCCCCAGTTCTCAGGTTTTCATCTGCCTGGGTCTGATCCTGGTGC
AAATTGTGATGGTGTCTGTGTGGCTCATCCTGGAGGCCCCAGGCACCAGGAGGTATACCCTTGCAGAGAA
GCGGGAAACAGTCATCCTAAAATGCAATGTCAAAGATTCCAGCATGTTGATCTCTCTTACCTACGATGTG
ATCCTGGTGATCTTATGCACTGTGTACGCCTTCAAAACGCGGAAGTGCCCAGAAAATTTCAACGAAGCTA
AGTTCATAGGTTTTACCATGTACACCACGTGCATCATCTGGTTGGCCTTCCTCCCTATATTTTATGTGAC
ATCAAGTGACTACAGAGTGCAGACGACAACCATGTGCATCTCTGTCAGCCTGAGTGGCTTTGTGGTCTTG
GGCTGTTTGTTTGCACCCAAGGTTCACATCATCCTGTTTCAACCCCAGAAGAATGTTGTCACACACAGAC
TGCACCTCAACAGGTTCAGTGTCAGTGGAACTGGGACCACATACTCTCAGTCCTCTGCAAGCACGTATGT
GCCAACGGTGTGCAATGGGCGGGAAGTCCTCGACTCCACCACCTCATCTCTGTGATAACTCGAGGCCGGC
AAGGCCGGATCCAGACATGATAAGATACATTGATGAGTTTGGACAAACCACAACTAGAATGCAGTGAAAA
AAATGCTTTATTTGTGAAATTTGTGATGCTATTGCTTTATTTGTAACCATTATAAGCTGCAATAAACAAG
TTAACAACAACAATTGCATTCATTTTATGTTTCAGGTTCAGGGGGAGGTGTGGGAGGTTTTTTAAAGCAA
GTAAAACCTCTACAAATGTGGTATGGCTGATTATGATCCGGCTGCCTCGCGCGTTTCGGTGATGACGGTG
AAAACCTCTGACACATGCAGCTCCCGGAGACGGTCACAGCTTGTCTGTAAGCGGATGCCGGGAGCAGACA
AGCCCGTCAGGCGTCAGCGGGTGTTGGCGGGTGTCGGGGCGCAGCCATGAGGTCGACTCTAGAGGATCGA
TGCCCCGCCCCGGACGAACTAAACCTGACTACGACATCTCTGCCCCTTCTTCGCGGGGCAGTGCATGTAA
TCCCTTCAGTTGGTTGGTACAACTTGCCAACTGGGCCCTGTTCCACATGTGACACGGGGGGGGACCAAAC
ACAAAGGGGTTCTCTGACTGTAGTTGACATCCTTATAAATGGATGTGCACATTTGCCAACACTGAGTGGC
TTTCATCCTGGAGCAGACTTTGCAGTCTGTGGACTGCAACACAACATTGCCTTTATGTGTAACTCTTGGC
TGAAGCTCTTACACCAATGCTGGGGGACATGTACCTCCCAGGGGCCCAGGAAGACTACGGGAGGCTACAC
CAACGTCAATCAGAGGGGCCTGTGTAGCTACCGATAAGCGGACCCTCAAGAGGGCATTAGCAATAGTGTT
TATAAGGCCCCCTTGTTAACCCTAAACGGGTAGCATATGCTTCCCGGGTAGTAGTATATACTATCCAGAC
TAACCCTAATTCAATAGCATATGTTACCCAACGGGAAGCATATGCTATCGAATTAGGGTTAGTAAAAGGG
TCCTAAGGAACAGCGATATCTCCCACCCCATGAGCTGTCACGGTTTTATTTACATGGGGTCAGGATTCCA
CGAGGGTAGTGAACCATTTTAGTCACAAGGGCAGTGGCTGAAGATCAAGGAGCGGGCAGTGAACTCTCCT
GAATCTTCGCCTGCTTCTTCATTCTCCTTCGTTTAGCTAATAGAATAACTGCTGAGTTGTGAACAGTAAG
GTGTATGTGAGGTGCTCGAAAACAAGGTTTCAGGTGACGCCCCCAGAATAAAATTTGGACGGGGGGTTCA
GTGGTGGCATTGTGCTATGACACCAATATAACCCTCACAAACCCCTTGGGCAATAAATACTAGTGTAGGA
ATGAAACATTCTGAATATCTTTAACAATAGAAATCCATGGGGTGGGGACAAGCCGTAAAGACTGGATGTC
CATCTCACACGAATTTATGGCTATGGGCAACACATAATCCTAGTGCAATATGATACTGGGGTTATTAAGA
TGTGTCCCAGGCAGGGACCAAGACAGGTGAACCATGTTGTTACACTCTATTTGTAACAAGGGGAAAGAGA
GTGGACGCCGACAGCAGCGGACTCCACTGGTTGTCTCTAACACCCCCGAAAATTAAACGGGGCTCCACGC
CAATGGGGCCCATAAACAAAGACAAGTGGCCACTCTTTTTTTTGAAATTGTGGAGTGGGGGCACGCGTCA
GCCCCCACACGCCGCCCTGCGGTTTTGGACTGTAAAATAAGGGTGTAATAACTTGGCTGATTGTAACCCC
GCTAACCACTGCGGTCAAACCACTTGCCCACAAAACCACTAATGGCACCCCGGGGAATACCTGCATAAGT
AGGTGGGCGGGCCAAGATAGGGGCGCGATTGCTGCGATCTGGAGGACAAATTACACACACTTGCGCCTGA
GCGCCAAGCACAGGGTTGTTGGTCCTCATATTCACGAGGTCGCTGAGAGCACGGTGGGCTAATGTTGCCA
TGGGTAGCATATACTACCCAAATATCTGGATAGCATATGCTATCCTAATCTATATCTGGGTAGCATAGGC
TATCCTAATCTATATCTGGGTAGCATATGCTATCCTAATCTATATCTGGGTAGTATATGCTATCCTAATT
TATATCTGGGTAGCATAGGCTATCCTAATCTATATCTGGGTAGCATATGCTATCCTAATCTATATCTGGG
TAGTATATGCTATCCTAATCTGTATCCGGGTAGCATATGCTATCCTAATAGAGATTAGGGTAGTATATGC
TATCCTAATTTATATCTGGGTAGCATATACTACCCAAATATCTGGATAGCATATGCTATCCTAATCTATA
TCTGGGTAGCATATGCTATCCTAATCTATATCTGGGTAGCATAGGCTATCCTAATCTATATCTGGGTAGC
ATATGCTATCCTAATCTATATCTGGGTAGTATATGCTATCCTAATTTATATCTGGGTAGCATAGGCTATC
CTAATCTATATCTGGGTAGCATATGCTATCCTAATCTATATCTGGGTAGTATATGCTATCCTAATCTGTA
TCCGGGTAGCATATGCTATCCTCATGCATATACAGTCAGCATATGATACCCAGTAGTAGAGTGGGAGTGC
TATCCTTTGCATATGCCGCCACCTCCCAAGGGGGCGTGAATTTTCGCTGCTTGTCCTTTTCCTGCTGGTT
GCTCCCATTCTTAGGTGAATTTAAGGAGGCCAGGCTAAAGCCGTCGCATGTCTGATTGCTCACCAGGTAA
ATGTCGCTAATGTTTTCCAACGCGAGAAGGTGTTGAGCGCGGAGCTGAGTGACGTGACAACATGGGTATG
CCCAATTGCCCCATGTTGGGAGGACGAAAATGGTGACAAGACAGATGGCCAGAAATACACCAACAGCACG
CATGATGTCTACTGGGGATTTATTCTTTAGTGCGGGGGAATACACGGCTTTTAATACGATTGAGGGCGTC
TCCTAACAAGTTACATCACTCCTGCCCTTCCTCACCCTCATCTCCATCACCTCCTTCATCTCCGTCATCT
CCGTCATCACCCTCCGCGGCAGCCCCTTCCACCATAGGTGGAAACCAGGGAGGCAAATCTACTCCATCGT
CAAAGCTGCACACAGTCACCCTGATATTGCAGGTAGGAGCGGGCTTTGTCATAACAAGGTCCTTAATCGC
ATCCTTCAAAACCTCAGCAAATATATGAGTTTGTAAAAAGACCATGAAATAACAGACAATGGACTCCCTT
AGCGGGCCAGGTTGTGGGCCGGGTCCAGGGGCCATTCCAAAGGGGAGACGACTCAATGGTGTAAGACGAC
ATTGTGGAATAGCAAGGGCAGTTCCTCGCCTTAGGTTGTAAAGGGAGGTCTTACTACCTCCATATACGAA
CACACCGGCGACCCAAGTTCCTTCGTCGGTAGTCCTTTCTACGTGACTCCTAGCCAGGAGAGCTCTTAAA
CCTTCTGCAATGTTCTCAAATTTCGGGTTGGAACCTCCTTGACCACGATGCTTTCCAAACCACCCTCCTT
TTTTGCGCCTGCCTCCATCACCCTGACCCCGGGGTCCAGTGCTTGGGCCTTCTCCTGGGTCATCTGCGGG
GCCCTGCTCTATCGCTCCCGGGGGCACGTCAGGCTCACCATCTGGGCCACCTTCTTGGTGGTATTCAAAA
TAATCGGCTTCCCCTACAGGGTGGAAAAATGGCCTTCTACCTGGAGGGGGCCTGCGCGGTGGAGACCCGG
ATGATGATGACTGACTACTGGGACTCCTGGGCCTCTTTTCTCCACGTCCACGACCTCTCCCCCTGGCTCT
TTCACGACTTCCCCCCCTGGCTCTTTCACGTCCTCTACCCCGGCGGCCTCCACTACCTCCTCGACCCCGG
CCTCCACTACCTCCTCGACCCCGGCCTCCACTGCCTCCTCGACCCCGGCCTCCACCTCCTGCTCCTGCCC
CTCCTGCTCCTGCCCCTCCTCCTGCTCCTGCCCCTCCTGCCCCTCCTGCTCCTGCCCCTCCTGCCCCTCC
TGCTCCTGCCCCTCCTGCCCCTCCTGCTCCTGCCCCTCCTGCCCCTCCTCCTGCTCCTGCCCCTCCTGCC
CCTCCTCCTGCTCCTGCCCCTCCTGCCCCTCCTGCTCCTGCCCCTCCTGCCCCTCCTGCTCCTGCCCCTC
CTGCCCCTCCTGCTCCTGCCCCTCCTGCTCCTGCCCCTCCTGCTCCTGCCCCTCCTGCTCCTGCCCCTCC
TGCCCCTCCTGCCCCTCCTCCTGCTCCTGCCCCTCCTGCTCCTGCCCCTCCTGCCCCTCCTGCCCCTCCT
GCTCCTGCCCCTCCTCCTGCTCCTGCCCCTCCTGCCCCTCCTGCCCCTCCTCCTGCTCCTGCCCCTCCTG
CCCCTCCTCCTGCTCCTGCCCCTCCTCCTGCTCCTGCCCCTCCTGCCCCTCCTGCCCCTCCTCCTGCTCC
TGCCCCTCCTGCCCCTCCTCCTGCTCCTGCCCCTCCTCCTGCTCCTGCCCCTCCTGCCCCTCCTGCCCCT
CCTCCTGCTCCTGCCCCTCCTCCTGCTCCTGCCCCTCCTGCCCCTCCTGCCCCTCCTGCCCCTCCTCCTG
CTCCTGCCCCTCCTCCTGCTCCTGCCCCTCCTGCTCCTGCCCCTCCCGCTCCTGCTCCTGCTCCTGTTCC
ACCGTGGGTCCCTTTGCAGCCAATGCAACTTGGACGTTTTTGGGGTCTCCGGACACCATCTCTATGTCTT
GGCCCTGATCCTGAGCCGCCCGGGGCTCCTGGTCTTCCGCCTCCTCGTCCTCGTCCTCTTCCCCGTCCTC
GTCCATGGTTATCACCCCCTCTTCTTTGAGGTCCACTGCCGCCGGAGCCTTCTGGTCCAGATGTGTCTCC
CTTCTCTCCTAGGCCATTTCCAGGTCCTGTACCTGGCCCCTCGTCAGACATGATTCACACTAAAAGAGAT
CAATAGACATCTTTATTAGACGACGCTCAGTGAATACAGGGAGTGCAGACTCCTGCCCCCTCCAACAGCC
CCCCCACCCTCATCCCCTTCATGGTCGCTGTCAGACAGATCCAGGTCTGAAAATTCCCCATCCTCCGAAC
CATCCTCGTCCTCATCACCAATTACTCGCAGCCCGGAAAACTCCCGCTGAACATCCTCAAGATTTGCGTC
CTGAGCCTCAAGCCAGGCCTCAAATTCCTCGTCCCCCTTTTTGCTGGACGGTAGGGATGGGGATTCTCGG
GACCCCTCCTCTTCCTCTTCAAGGTCACCAGACAGAGATGCTACTGGGGCAACGGAAGAAAAGCTGGGTG
CGGCCTGTGAGGATCAGCTTATCGATGATAAGCTGTCAAACATGAGAATTCTTGAAGACGAAAGGGCCTC
GTGATACGCCTATTTTTATAGGTTAATGTCATGATAATAATGGTTTCTTAGACGTCAGGTGGCACTTTTC
GGGGAAATGTGCGCGGAACCCCTATTTGTTTATTTTTCTAAATACATTCAAATATGTATCCGCTCATGAG
ACAATAACCCTGATAAATGCTTCAATAATATTGAAAAAGGAAGAGTATGAGTATTCAACATTTCCGTGTC
GCCCTTATTCCCTTTTTTGCGGCATTTTGCCTTCCTGTTTTTGCTCACCCAGAAACGCTGGTGAAAGTAA
AAGATGCTGAAGATCAGTTGGGTGCACGAGTGGGTTACATCGAACTGGATCTCAACAGCGGTAAGATCCT
TGAGAGTTTTCGCCCCGAAGAACGTTTTCCAATGATGAGCACTTTTAAAGTTCTGCTATGTGGCGCGGTA
TTATCCCGTGTTGACGCCGGGCAAGAGCAACTCGGTCGCCGCATACACTATTCTCAGAATGACTTGGTTG
AGTACTCACCAGTCACAGAAAAGCATCTTACGGATGGCATGACAGTAAGAGAATTATGCAGTGCTGCCAT
AACCATGAGTGATAACACTGCGGCCAACTTACTTCTGACAACGATCGGAGGACCGAAGGAGCTAACCGCT
TTTTTGCACAACATGGGGGATCATGTAACTCGCCTTGATCGTTGGGAACCGGAGCTGAATGAAGCCATAC
CAAACGACGAGCGTGACACCACGATGCCTGCAGCAATGGCAACAACGTTGCGCAAACTATTAACTGGCGA
ACTACTTACTCTAGCTTCCCGGCAACAATTAATAGACTGGATGGAGGCGGATAAAGTTGCAGGACCACTT
CTGCGCTCGGCCCTTCCGGCTGGCTGGTTTATTGCTGATAAATCTGGAGCCGGTGAGCGTGGGTCTCGCG
GTATCATTGCAGCACTGGGGCCAGATGGTAAGCCCTCCCGTATCGTAGTTATCTACACGACGGGGAGTCA
GGCAACTATGGATGAACGAAATAGACAGATCGCTGAGATAGGTGCCTCACTGATTAAGCATTGGTAACTG
TCAGACCAAGTTTACTCATATATACTTTAGATTGATTTAAAACTTCATTTTTAATTTAAAAGGATCTAGG
TGAAGATCCTTTTTGATAATCTCATGACCAAAATCCCTTAACGTGAGTTTTCGTTCCACTGAGCGTCAGA
CCCCGTAGAAAAGATCAAAGGATCTTCTTGAGATCCTTTTTTTCTGCGCGTAATCTGCTGCTTGCAAACA
AAAAAACCACCGCTACCAGCGGTGGTTTGTTTGCCGGATCAAGAGCTACCAACTCTTTTTCCGAAGGTAA
CTGGCTTCAGCAGAGCGCAGATACCAAATACTGTCCTTCTAGTGTAGCCGTAGTTAGGCCACCACTTCAA
GAACTCTGTAGCACCGCCTACATACCTCGCTCTGCTAATCCTGTTACCAGTGGCTGCTGCCAGTGGCGAT
AAGTCGTGTCTTACCGGGTTGGACTCAAGACGATAGTTACCGGATAAGGCGCAGCGGTCGGGCTGAACGG
GGGGTTCGTGCACACAGCCCAGCTTGGAGCGAACGACCTACACCGAACTGAGATACCTACAGCGTGAGCT
ATGAGAAAGCGCCACGCTTCCCGAAGGGAGAAAGGCGGACAGGTATCCGGTAAGCGGCAGGGTCGGAACA
GGAGAGCGCACGAGGGAGCTTCCAGGGGGAAACGCCTGGTATCTTTATAGTCCTGTCGGGTTTCGCCACC
TCTGACTTGAGCGTCGATTTTTGTGATGCTCGTCAGGGGGGCGGAGCCTATGGAAAAACGCCAGCAACGC
GGCCTTTTTACGGTTCCTGGCCTTTTGCTGGCCTTGAAGCTGTCCCTGATGGTCGTCATCTACCTGCCTG
GACAGCATGGCCTGCAACGCGGGCATCCCGATGCCGCCGGAAGCGAGAAGAATCATAATGGGGAAGGCCA
TCCAGCCTCGCGTCGCGAACGCCAGCAAGACGTAGCCCAGCGCGTCGGCCCCGAGATGCGCCGCGTGCGG
CTGCTGGAGATGGCGGACGCGATGGATATGTTCTGCCAAGGGTTGGTTTGCGCATTCACAGTTCTCCGCA
AGAATTGATTGGCTCCAATTCTTGGAGTGGTGAATCCGTTAGCGAGGTGCCGCCCTGCTTCATCCCCGTG
GCCCGTTGCTCGCGTTTGCTGGCGGTGTCCCCGGAAGAAATATATTTGCATGTCTTTAGTTCTATGATGA
CACAAACCCCGCCCAGCGTCTTGTCATTGGCGAATTCGAACACGCAGATGCAGTCGGGGCGGCGCGGTCC
GAGGTCCACTTCGCATATTAAGGTGACGCGTGTGGCCTCGAACACCGAGCGACCCTGCAGCGACCCGCTT
AACAGCGTCAACAGCGTGCCGCAGATCCCGGGGGGCAATGAGATATGAAAAAGCCTGAACTCACCGCGAC
GTCTGTCGAGAAGTTTCTGATCGAAAAGTTCGACAGCGTCTCCGACCTGATGCAGCTCTCGGAGGGCGAA
GAATCTCGTGCTTTCAGCTTCGATGTAGGAGGGCGTGGATATGTCCTGCGGGTAAATAGCTGCGCCGATG
GTTTCTACAAAGATCGTTATGTTTATCGGCACTTTGCATCGGCCGCGCTCCCGATTCCGGAAGTGCTTGA
CATTGGGGAATTCAGCGAGAGCCTGACCTATTGCATCTCCCGCCGTGCACAGGGTGTCACGTTGCAAGAC
CTGCCTGAAACCGAACTGCCCGCTGTTCTGCAGCCGGTCGCGGAGGCCATGGATGCGATCGCTGCGGCCG
ATCTTAGCCAGACGAGCGGGTTCGGCCCATTCGGACCGCAAGGAATCGGTCAATACACTACATGGCGTGA
TTTCATATGCGCGATTGCTGATCCCCATGTGTATCACTGGCAAACTGTGATGGACGACACCGTCAGTGCG
TCCGTCGCGCAGGCTCTCGATGAGCTGATGCTTTGGGCCGAGGACTGCCCCGAAGTCCGGCACCTCGTGC
ACGCGGATTTCGGCTCCAACAATGTCCTGACGGACAATGGCCGCATAACAGCGGTCATTGACTGGAGCGA
GGCGATGTTCGGGGATTCCCAATACGAGGTCGCCAACATCTTCTTCTGGAGGCCGTGGTTGGCTTGTATG
GAGCAGCAGACGCGCTACTTCGAGCGGAGGCATCCGGAGCTTGCAGGATCGCCGCGGCTCCGGGCGTATA
TGCTCCGCATTGGTCTTGACCAACTCTATCAGAGCTTGGTTGACGGCAATTTCGATGATGCAGCTTGGGC
GCAGGGTCGATGCGACGCAATCGTCCGATCCGGAGCCGGGACTGTCGGGCGTACACAAATCGCCCGCAGA
AGCGCGGCCGTCTGGACCGATGGCTGTGTAGAAGTACTCGCCGATAGTGGAAACCGACGCCCCAGCACTC
GTCCGGATCGGGAGATGGGGGAGGCTAACTGAAACACGGAAGGAGACAATACCGGAAGGAACCCGCGCTA
TGACGGCAATAAAAAGACAGAATAAAACGCACGGGTGTTGGGTCGTTTGTTCATAAACGCGGGGTTCGGT
CCCAGGGCTGGCACTCTGTCGATACCCCACCGAGACCCCATTGGGGCCAATACGCCCGCGTTTCTTCCTT
TTCCCCACCCCACCCCCCAAGTTCGGGTGAAGGCCCAGGGCTCGCAGCCAACGTCGGGGCGGCAGGCCCT
GCCATAGCCACTGGCCCCGTGGGTTAGGGACGGGGTCCCCCATGGGGAATGGTTTATGGTTCGTGGGGGT
TATTATTTTGGGCGTTGCGTGGGGTCAGGTCCACGACTGGACTGAGCAGACAGACCCATGGTTTTTGGAT
GGCCTGGGCATGGACCGCATGTACTGGCGCGACACGAACACCGGGCGTCTGTGGCTGCCAAACACCCCCG
ACCCCCAAAAACCACCGCGCGGATTTCTGGCGTGCCAAGCTAGTCGACCAATTCTCATGTTTGACAGCTT
ATCATCGCAGATCCGGGCAACGTTGTTGCCATTGCTGCAGGCGCAGAACTGGTAGGTATGGAAGATCTAT
ACATTGAATCAATATTGGCAATTAGCCATATTAGTCATTGGTTATATAGCATAAATCAATATTGGCTATT
GGCCATTGCATACGTTGTATCTATATCATAATATGTACATTTATATTGGCTCATGTCCAATATGACCGCC
ATGTTGACATTGATTATTGACTAGTTATTAATAGTAATCAATTACGGGGTCATTAGTTCATAGCCCATAT
ATGGAGTTCCGCGTTACATAACTTACGGTAAATGGCCCGCCTGGCTGACCGCCCAACGACCCCCGCCCAT
TGACGTCAATAATGACGTATGTTCCCATAGTAACGCCAATAGGGACTTTCCATTGACGTCAATGGGTGGA
GTATTTACGGTAAACTGCCCACTTGGCAGTACATCAAGTGTATCATATGCCAAGTCCGCCCCCTATTGAC
GTCAATGACGGTAAATGGCCCGCCTGGCATTATGCCCAGTACATGACCTTACGGGACTTTCCTACTTGGC
AGTACATCTACGTATTAGTCATCGCTATTACCATGGTGATGCGGTTTTGGCAGTACACCAATGGGCGTGG
ATAGCGGTTTGACTCACGGGGATTTCCAAGTCTCCACCCCATTGACGTCAATGGGAGTTTGTTTTGGCAC
CAAAATCAACGGGACTTTCCAAAATGTCGTAATAACCCCGCCCCGTTGACGCAAATGGGCGGTAGGCGTG
TACGGTGGGAGGTCTATATAAGCAGAGCTCGTTTAGTGAACCGTCAGATCTCTAGAAGCTGGGTACCAGC
T
Features (pLannotate 1.2.2; 24 found; start..end, strand, type, name):
     64..951     +  CDS            HaloTag®: modified bacterial dehalogenase that forms covalent bonds with chloroalkane derivatives
    967..993     +  CDS            Myc (fragment): Myc (human c-Myc proto-oncogene) epitope tag
   1003..3552    +  CDS            GRM3: GRM3_HUMAN - Also known as GPRC1C, MGLUR3. Experimental evidence at protein level: Swiss-Prot protein existence level 1. G-protein coupled receptor for glutamate. Ligand binding causes a conformation change that triggers signaling via guanine nucleotide-binding proteins (G proteins) and modulates the activity of down-stream effectors. Signaling inhibits adenylate cyclase activity. From Homo sapiens (Human).
   3578..3712    -  polyA_signal   SV40 poly(A) signal: SV40 polyadenylation signal
   3735..3818    -  CDS            large T antigen (fragment): large T antigen from SV40 (simian virus 40)
   3821..3861    +  CDS            rop (fragment): Rop protein, which maintains plasmids at low copy number; rop
   3970..3988    -  misc_feature   MCS (fragment): pUC18/19 multiple cloning site
   4435..6224    -  rep_origin     oriP: Epstein-Barr virus oriP replication origin (Yates et al., 2000)
   6225..6443    -  CDS            gL (fragment): GL_EBVB9 - Experimental evidence at protein level: Swiss-Prot protein existence level 1. The heterodimer glycoprotein H-glycoprotein L is required for the fusion of viral and plasma membranes leading to virus entry into the host cell. Acts as a functional inhibitor of gH and maintains gH in an inhibited form. Upon binding to host integrins, gL dissociates from gH leading to activation of the viral fusion glycoproteins gB and gH. Fusion of EBV with B-lymphocytes requires the additional receptor- binding protein gp42, which forms a complex with gH/gL. The heterodimer gH/gL targets also host EPHA
   6526..8451    -  CDS            EBNA1: Epstein-Barr nuclear antigen 1, also known as EBNA-1 crucial for latent viral infection, and for episomal amplification of vectors containing the oriP origin (Okita et al., 2013)
   8489..8833    -  CDS            BRRF2_EBVB9 (fragment): Protein inferred from homology: Swiss-Prot protein existence level 3. From Epstein-Barr virus (strain B95-8) (HHV-4) (Human herpesvirus 4).
   8836..8859    -  promoter       tet promoter (fragment): E. coli promoter for tetracycline efflux protein gene
   8972..9076    +  promoter       AmpR promoter: bla
   9077..9937    +  CDS            AmpR: β-lactamase; bla; confers resistance to ampicillin, carbenicillin, and related antibiotics
  10108..10696   +  rep_origin     ori: high-copy-number ColE1/pMB1/pBR322/pUC origin of replication
  10742..10900   -  CDS            TcR (fragment): tetracycline efflux protein; tet; confers resistance to tetracycline
  11021..11221   -  CDS            MDV035 (fragment): UL24_GAHVM - Protein inferred from homology: Swiss-Prot protein existence level 3. May play a role in the dispersal of host nucleolin from the nucleolus throughout the nucleus leading to a decrease in ribosome biogenesis. From Gallid herpesvirus 2 (strain Chicken/Md5/ATCC VR-987) (GaHV-2) (Marek's disease herpesvirus type 1).
  11210..11272   +  promoter       Mini-TK promoter: minimal herpes simplex virus (HSV) thymidine kinase promoter
  11315..12352   +  CDS            HygR: hygromycin B phosphotransferase confers resistance to hygromycin
  12394..12442   +  polyA_signal   HSV TK poly(A) signal: herpes simplex virus thymidine kinase polyadenylation signal (Cole and Stacy, 1985)
  12642..12866   +  CDS            gH (fragment): GH_HHV11 - Experimental evidence at protein level: Swiss-Prot protein existence level 1. The heterodimer glycoprotein H-glycoprotein L is required for the fusion of viral and plasma membranes leading to virus entry into the host cell. Following initial binding to host receptor, membrane fusion is mediated by the fusion machinery composed of gB and the heterodimer gH/gL. May also be involved in the fusion between the virion envelope and the outer nuclear membrane during virion morphogenesis. From Human herpesvirus 1 (strain 17) (HHV-1) (Human herpes simplex virus 1).
  12897..12922   -  CDS            bla(M) (fragment): β-lactamase lacking the signal sequence; bla(M); allows cytosolic expression of β-lactamase
  13096..13475   +  enhancer       CMV enhancer: human cytomegalovirus immediate early enhancer
  13477..13676   +  promoter       CMV promoter: human cytomegalovirus (CMV) immediate early promoter
