>Addgene plasmid #140458 | pCEP4_HA-Halo-cmyc-GRM3 C127A | addgene full sequence | sequence record 292298 | Addgene NGS Result
GCTAGCGCCACCATGAAGACCATCATCGCCCTGAGCTACATCTTCTGCCTGGTGTTCGCCGGAGCAGAAA
TCGGTACTGGCTTTCCATTCGACCCCCATTATGTGGAAGTCCTGGGCGAGCGCATGCACTACGTCGATGT
TGGTCCGCGCGATGGCACCCCTGTGCTGTTCCTGCACGGTAACCCGACCTCCTCCTACGTGTGGCGCAAC
ATCATCCCGCATGTTGCACCGACCCATCGCTGCATTGCTCCAGACCTGATCGGTATGGGCAAATCCGACA
AACCAGACCTGGGTTATTTCTTCGACGACCACGTCCGCTTCATGGATGCCTTCATCGAAGCCCTGGGTCT
GGAAGAGGTCGTCCTGGTCATTCACGACTGGGGCTCCGCTCTGGGTTTCCACTGGGCCAAGCGCAATCCA
GAGCGCGTCAAAGGTATTGCATTTATGGAGTTCATCCGCCCTATCCCGACCTGGGACGAATGGCCAGAAT
TTGCCCGCGAGACCTTCCAGGCCTTCCGCACCACCGACGTCGGCCGCAAGCTGATCATCGATCAGAACGT
TTTTATCGAGGGTACGCTGCCGATGGGTGTCGTCCGCCCGCTGACTGAAGTCGAGATGGACCATTACCGC
GAGCCGTTCCTGAATCCTGTTGACCGCGAGCCACTGTGGCGCTTCCCAAACGAGCTGCCAATCGCCGGTG
AGCCAGCGAACATCGTCGCGCTGGTCGAAGAATACATGGACTGGCTGCACCAGTCCCCTGTCCCGAAGCT
GCTGTTCTGGGGCACCCCAGGCGTTCTGATCCCACCGGCCGAAGCCGCTCGCCTGGCCAAAAGCCTGCCT
AACTGCAAGGCTGTGGACATCGGCCCGGGTCTGAATCTGCTGCAAGAAGACAACCCGGACCTGATCGGCA
GCGAGATCGCGCGCTGGCTGTCGACGCTGGAGATTTCCGGCGGAGGCGGTGGAGAACAAAAGCTTATTTC
TGAAGAGGACTTGGGAGGATCCAGGAGAGAGATTAAAATAGAAGGTGACCTTGTTTTAGGGGGCCTGTTT
CCTATTAACGAAAAAGGCACTGGAACTGAAGAATGTGGGCGAATCAATGAAGACCGAGGGATTCAACGCC
TGGAAGCCATGTTGTTTGCTATTGATGAAATCAACAAAGATGATTACTTGCTACCAGGAGTGAAGTTGGG
TGTTCACATTTTGGATACATGTTCAAGGGATACCTATGCATTGGAGCAATCACTGGAGTTTGTCAGGGCA
TCTTTGACAAAAGTGGATGAAGCTGAGTATATGGCTCCTGATGGATCCTATGCCATTCAAGAAAACATCC
CACTTCTCATTGCAGGGGTCATTGGTGGCTCTTATAGCAGTGTTTCCATACAGGTGGCAAACCTGCTGCG
GCTCTTCCAGATCCCTCAGATCAGCTACGCATCCACCAGCGCCAAACTCAGTGATAAGTCGCGCTATGAT
TACTTTGCCAGGACCGTGCCCCCCGACTTCTACCAGGCCAAAGCCATGGCTGAGATCTTGCGCTTCTTCA
ACTGGACCTACGTGTCCACAGTAGCCTCCGAGGGTGATTACGGGGAGACAGGGATCGAGGCCTTCGAGCA
GGAAGCCCGCCTGCGCAACATCTGCATCGCTACGGCGGAGAAGGTGGGCCGCTCCAACATCCGCAAGTCC
TACGACAGCGTGATCCGAGAACTGTTGCAGAAGCCCAACGCGCGCGTCGTGGTCCTCTTCATGCGCAGCG
ACGACTCGCGGGAGCTCATTGCAGCCGCCAGCCGCGCCAATGCCTCCTTCACCTGGGTGGCCAGCGACGG
CTGGGGCGCGCAGGAGAGCATCATCAAGGGCAGCGAGCATGTGGCCTACGGCGCCATCACCCTGGAGCTG
GCCTCCCAGCCTGTCCGCCAGTTCGACCGCTACTTCCAGAGCCTCAACCCCTACAACAACCACCGCAACC
CCTGGTTCCGGGACTTCTGGGAGCAAAAGTTTCAGTGCAGCCTCCAGAACAAACGCAACCACAGGCGCGT
CTGCGACAAGCACCTGGCCATCGACAGCAGCAACTACGAGCAAGAGTCCAAGATCATGTTTGTGGTGAAC
GCGGTGTATGCCATGGCCCACGCTTTGCACAAAATGCAGCGCACCCTCTGTCCCAACACTACCAAGCTTT
GTGATGCTATGAAGATCCTGGATGGGAAGAAGTTGTACAAGGATTACTTGCTGAAAATCAACTTCACGGC
TCCATTCAACCCAAATAAAGATGCAGATAGCATAGTCAAGTTTGACACTTTTGGAGATGGAATGGGGCGA
TACAACGTGTTCAATTTCCAAAATGTAGGTGGAAAGTATTCCTACTTGAAAGTTGGTCACTGGGCAGAAA
CCTTATCGCTAGATGTCAACTCTATCCACTGGTCCCGGAACTCAGTCCCCACTTCCCAGTGCAGCGACCC
CTGTGCCCCCAATGAAATGAAGAATATGCAACCAGGGGATGTCTGCTGCTGGATTTGCATCCCCTGTGAA
CCGTACGAATACCTGGCTGATGAGTTTACCTGTATGGATTGTGGGTCTGGACAGTGGCCCACTGCAGACC
TAACTGGATGCTATGACCTTCCTGAGGACTACATCAGGTGGGAAGACGCCTGGGCCATTGGCCCAGTCAC
CATTGCCTGTCTGGGTTTTATGTGTACATGCATGGTTGTAACTGTTTTTATCAAGCACAACAACACACCC
TTGGTCAAAGCATCGGGCCGAGAACTCTGCTACATCTTATTGTTTGGGGTTGGCCTGTCATACTGCATGA
CATTCTTCTTCATTGCCAAGCCATCACCAGTCATCTGTGCATTGCGCCGACTCGGGCTGGGGAGTTCCTT
CGCTATCTGTTACTCAGCCCTGCTGACCAAGACAAACTGCATTGCCCGCATCTTCGATGGGGTCAAGAAT
GGCGCTCAGAGGCCAAAATTCATCAGCCCCAGTTCTCAGGTTTTCATCTGCCTGGGTCTGATCCTGGTGC
AAATTGTGATGGTGTCTGTGTGGCTCATCCTGGAGGCCCCAGGCACCAGGAGGTATACCCTTGCAGAGAA
GCGGGAAACAGTCATCCTAAAATGCAATGTCAAAGATTCCAGCATGTTGATCTCTCTTACCTACGATGTG
ATCCTGGTGATCTTATGCACTGTGTACGCCTTCAAAACGCGGAAGTGCCCAGAAAATTTCAACGAAGCTA
AGTTCATAGGTTTTACCATGTACACCACGTGCATCATCTGGTTGGCCTTCCTCCCTATATTTTATGTGAC
ATCAAGTGACTACAGAGTGCAGACGACAACCATGTGCATCTCTGTCAGCCTGAGTGGCTTTGTGGTCTTG
GGCTGTTTGTTTGCACCCAAGGTTCACATCATCCTGTTTCAACCCCAGAAGAATGTTGTCACACACAGAC
TGCACCTCAACAGGTTCAGTGTCAGTGGAACTGGGACCACATACTCTCAGTCCTCTGCAAGCACGTATGT
GCCAACGGTGTGCAATGGGCGGGAAGTCCTCGACTCCACCACCTCATCTCTGTGACTCGAGGCCGGCAAG
GCCGGATCCAGACATGATAAGATACATTGATGAGTTTGGACAAACCACAACTAGAATGCAGTGAAAAAAA
TGCTTTATTTGTGAAATTTGTGATGCTATTGCTTTATTTGTAACCATTATAAGCTGCAATAAACAAGTTA
ACAACAACAATTGCATTCATTTTATGTTTCAGGTTCAGGGGGAGGTGTGGGAGGTTTTTTAAAGCAAGTA
AAACCTCTACAAATGTGGTATGGCTGATTATGATCCGGCTGCCTCGCGCGTTTCGGTGATGACGGTGAAA
ACCTCTGACACATGCAGCTCCCGGAGACGGTCACAGCTTGTCTGTAAGCGGATGCCGGGAGCAGACAAGC
CCGTCAGGGCGCGTCAGCGGGTGTTGGCGGGTGTCGGGGCGCAGCCATGAGGTCGACTCTAGAGGATCGA
TCCCCGCCCCGGACGAACTAAACCTGACTACGACATCTCTGCCCCTTCTTCGCGGGGCAGTGCATGTAAT
CCCTTCAGTTGGTTGGTACAACTTGCCAACTGGGCCCTGTTCCACATGTGACACGGGGGGGGACCAAACA
CAAAGGGGTTCTCTGACTGTAGTTGACATCCTTATAAATGGATGTGCACATTTGCCAACACTGAGTGGCT
TTCATCCTGGAGCAGACTTTGCAGTCTGTGGACTGCAACACAACATTGCCTTTATGTGTAACTCTTGGCT
GAAGCTCTTACACCAATGCTGGGGGACATGTACCTCCCAGGGGCCCAGGAAGACTACGGGAGGCTACACC
AACGTCAATCAGAGGGGCCTGTGTAGCTACCGATAAGCGGACCCTCAAGAGGGCATTAGCAATAGTGTTT
ATAAGGCCCCCTTGTTAACCCTAAACGGGTAGCATATGCTTCCCGGGTAGTAGTATATACTATCCAGACT
AACCCTAATTCAATAGCATATGTTACCCAACGGGAAGCATATGCTATCGAATTAGGGTTAGTAAAAGGGT
CCTAAGGAACAGCGATATCTCCCACCCCATGAGCTGTCACGGTTTTATTTACATGGGGTCAGGATTCCAC
GAGGGTAGTGAACCATTTTAGTCACAAGGGCAGTGGCTGAAGATCAAGGAGCGGGCAGTGAACTCTCCTG
AATCTTCGCCTGCTTCTTCATTCTCCTTCGTTTAGCTAATAGAATAACTGCTGAGTTGTGAACAGTAAGG
TGTATGTGAGGTGCTCGAAAACAAGGTTTCAGGTGACGCCCCCAGAATAAAATTTGGACGGGGGGTTCAG
TGGTGGCATTGTGCTATGACACCAATATAACCCTCACAAACCCCTTGGGCAATAAATACTAGTGTAGGAA
TGAAACATTCTGAATATCTTTAACAATAGAAATCCATGGGGTGGGGACAAGCCGTAAAGACTGGATGTCC
ATCTCACACGAATTTATGGCTATGGGCAACACATAATCCTAGTGCAATATGATACTGGGGTTATTAAGAT
GTGTCCCAGGCAGGGACCAAGACAGGTGAACCATGTTGTTACACTCTATTTGTAACAAGGGGAAAGAGAG
TGGACGCCGACAGCAGCGGACTCCACTGGTTGTCTCTAACACCCCCGAAAATTAAACGGGGCTCCACGCC
AATGGGGCCCATAAACAAAGACAAGTGGCCACTCTTTTTTTTGAAATTGTGGAGTGGGGGCACGCGTCAG
CCCCCACACGCCGCCCTGCGGTTTTGGACTGTAAAATAAGGGTGTAATAACTTGGCTGATTGTAACCCCG
CTAACCACTGCGGTCAAACCACTTGCCCACAAAACCACTAATGGCACCCCGGGGAATACCTGCATAAGTA
GGTGGGCGGGCCAAGATAGGGGCGCGATTGCTGCGATCTGGAGGACAAATTACACACACTTGCGCCTGAG
CGCCAAGCACAGGGTTGTTGGTCCTCATATTCACGAGGTCGCTGAGAGCACGGTGGGCTAATGTTGCCAT
GGGTAGCATATACTACCCAAATATCTGGATAGCATATGCTATCCTAATCTATATCTGGGTAGCATAGGCT
ATCCTAATCTATATCTGGGTAGCATATGCTATCCTAATCTATATCTGGGTAGTATATGCTATCCTAATTT
ATATCTGGGTAGCATAGGCTATCCTAATCTATATCTGGGTAGCATATGCTATCCTAATCTATATCTGGGT
AGTATATGCTATCCTAATCTGTATCCGGGTAGCATATGCTATCCTAATAGAGATTAGGGTAGTATATGCT
ATCCTAATTTATATCTGGGTAGCATATACTACCCAAATATCTGGATAGCATATGCTATCCTAATCTATAT
CTGGGTAGCATATGCTATCCTAATCTATATCTGGGTAGCATAGGCTATCCTAATCTATATCTGGGTAGCA
TATGCTATCCTAATCTATATCTGGGTAGTATATGCTATCCTAATTTATATCTGGGTAGCATAGGCTATCC
TAATCTATATCTGGGTAGCATATGCTATCCTAATCTATATCTGGGTAGTATATGCTATCCTAATCTGTAT
CCGGGTAGCATATGCTATCCTCATGCATATACAGTCAGCATATGATACCCAGTAGTAGAGTGGGAGTGCT
ATCCTTTGCATATGCCGCCACCTCCCAAGGGGGCGTGAATTTTCGCTGCTTGTCCTTTTCCTGCTGGTTG
CTCCCATTCTTAGGTGAATTTAAGGAGGCCAGGCTAAAGCCGTCGCATGTCTGATTGCTCACCAGGTAAA
TGTCGCTAATGTTTTCCAACGCGAGAAGGTGTTGAGCGCGGAGCTGAGTGACGTGACAACATGGGTATGC
CCAATTGCCCCATGTTGGGAGGACGAAAATGGTGACAAGACAGATGGCCAGAAATACACCAACAGCACGC
ATGATGTCTACTGGGGATTTATTCTTTAGTGCGGGGGAATACACGGCTTTTAATACGATTGAGGGCGTCT
CCTAACAAGTTACATCACTCCTGCCCTTCCTCACCCTCATCTCCATCACCTCCTTCATCTCCGTCATCTC
CGTCATCACCCTCCGCGGCAGCCCCTTCCACCATAGGTGGAAACCAGGGAGGCAAATCTACTCCATCGTC
AAAGCTGCACACAGTCACCCTGATATTGCAGGTAGGAGCGGGCTTTGTCATAACAAGGTCCTTAATCGCA
TCCTTCAAAACCTCAGCAAATATATGAGTTTGTAAAAAGACCATGAAATAACAGACAATGGACTCCCTTA
GCGGGCCAGGTTGTGGGCCGGGTCCAGGGGCCATTCCAAAGGGGAGACGACTCAATGGTGTAAGACGACA
TTGTGGAATAGCAAGGGCAGTTCCTCGCCTTAGGTTGTAAAGGGAGGTCTTACTACCTCCATATACGAAC
ACACCGGCGACCCAAGTTCCTTCGTCGGTAGTCCTTTCTACGTGACTCCTAGCCAGGAGAGCTCTTAAAC
CTTCTGCAATGTTCTCAAATTTCGGGTTGGAACCTCCTTGACCACGATGCTTTCCAAACCACCCTCCTTT
TTTGCGCCTGCCTCCATCACCCTGACCCCGGGGTCCAGTGCTTGGGCCTTCTCCTGGGTCATCTGCGGGG
CCCTGCTCTATCGCTCCCGGGGGCACGTCAGGCTCACCATCTGGGCCACCTTCTTGGTGGTATTCAAAAT
AATCGGCTTCCCCTACAGGGTGGAAAAATGGCCTTCTACCTGGAGGGGGCCTGCGCGGTGGAGACCCGGA
TGATGATGACTGACTACTGGGACTCCTGGGCCTCTTTTCTCCACGTCCACGACCTCTCCCCCTGGCTCTT
TCACGACTTCCCCCCCTGGCTCTTTCACGTCCTCTACCCCGGCGGCCTCCACTACCTCCTCGACCCCGGC
CTCCACTACCTCCTCGACCCCGGCCTCCACTGCCTCCTCGACCCCGGCCTCCACCTCCTGCTCCTGCCCC
TCCTGCTCCTGCCCCTCCTCCTGCTCCTGCCCCTCCTGCCCCTCCTGCTCCTGCCCCTCCTGCCCCTCCT
GCTCCTGCCCCTCCTGCCCCTCCTGCTCCTGCCCCTCCTGCCCCTCCTCCTGCTCCTGCCCCTCCTGCCC
CTCCTCCTGCTCCTGCCCCTCCTGCCCCTCCTGCTCCTGCCCCTCCTGCCCCTCCNGCTCCTGCCCCTCC
TGCCCCTCCTGCTCCTGCCCCTCCTGCTCCTSCCCCTCCTGCTCCTSCCCCTCCTSCTCCTGCCCCTCCT
GCCCCTCCTSCCCCTCCTCCTGCTCCTGCCCCTCCTGCTCCTGCCCCTCCTGCCCCTCCTGCCCCTCCTG
CTCCTGCCCCTCCTCCTGCTCCTGCCCCTCCTSCYCCTCCTSCCCCTCCTCCTSCTCCTGCCCCTCCTGC
CCCTCCTCCTGCTCCTGCCCCTCCTCCTGCTCCTGCCCCTCCTGCCCCTCCTGCCCCTCCTCCTSCTCCT
GCCCCTCCTCCTCCTCCYSCYSCTCCTHCCCCTCCKCCBCYTNCCTRCCCCWSCTCCCMCRCCKKCCCCW
CCWCCTMCTCCWSCCCCKCCTCCTCCTCCYSCSCCKCCYSCSCCTCCTSCCCCTCCTGCCCCTCCTCCTG
CTCCTGCCCCTCCTCCTGCTCCTGCCCCTCCTGCTCCTGCCCCTCCCGCTCCTGCTCCTGCTCCTGTTCC
ACCGTGGGTCCCTTTGCAGCCAATGCAACTTGGACGTTTTTGGGGTCTCCGGACACCATCTCTATGTCTT
GGCCCTGATCCTGAGCCGCCCGGGGCTCCTGGTCTTCCGCCTCCTCGTCCTCGTCCTCTTCCCCGTCCTC
GTCCATGGTTATCACCCCCTCTTCTTTGAGGTCCACTGCCGCCGGAGCCTTCTGGTCCAGATGTGTCTCC
CTTCTCTCCTAGGCCATTTCCAGGTCCTGTACCTGGCCCCTCGTCAGACATGATTCACACTAAAAGAGAT
CAATAGACATCTTTATTAGACGACGCTCAGTGAATACAGGGAGTGCAGACTCCTGCCCCCTCCAACAGCC
CCCCCACCCTCATCCCCTTCATGGTCGCTGTCAGACAGATCCAGGTCTGAAAATTCCCCATCCTCCGAAC
CATCCTCGTCCTCATCACCAATTACTCGCAGCCCGGAAAACTCCCGCTGAACATCCTCAAGATTTGCGTC
CTGAGCCTCAAGCCAGGCCTCAAATTCCTCGTCCCCCTTTTTGCTGGACGGTAGGGATGGGGATTCTCGG
GACCCCTCCTCTTCCTCTTCAAGGTCACCAGACAGAGATGCTACTGGGGCAACGGAAGAAAAGCTGGGTG
CGGCCTGTGAGGATCAGCTTATCGATGATAAGCTGTCAAACATGAGAATTCTTGAAGACGAAAGGGCCTC
GTGATACGCCTATTTTTATAGGTTAATGTCATGATAATAATGGTTTCTTAGACGTCAGGTGGCACTTTTC
GGGGAAATGTGCGCGGAACCCCTATTTGTTTATTTTTCTAAATACATTCAAATATGTATCCGCTCATGAG
ACAATAACCCTGATAAATGCTTCAATAATATTGAAAAAGGAAGAGTATGAGTATTCAACATTTCCGTGTC
GCCCTTATTCCCTTTTTTGCGGCATTTTGCCTTCCTGTTTTTGCTCACCCAGAAACGCTGGTGAAAGTAA
AAGATGCTGAAGATCAGTTGGGTGCACGAGTGGGTTACATCGAACTGGATCTCAACAGCGGTAAGATCCT
TGAGAGTTTTCGCCCCGAAGAACGTTTTCCAATGATGAGCACTTTTAAAGTTCTGCTATGTGGCGCGGTA
TTATCCCGTGTTGACGCCGGGCAAGAGCAACTCGGTCGCCGCATACACTATTCTCAGAATGACTTGGTTG
AGTACTCACCAGTCACAGAAAAGCATCTTACGGATGGCATGACAGTAAGAGAATTATGCAGTGCTGCCAT
AACCATGAGTGATAACACTGCGGCCAACTTACTTCTGACAACGATCGGAGGACCGAAGGAGCTAACCGCT
TTTTTGCACAACATGGGGGATCATGTAACTCGCCTTGATCGTTGGGAACCGGAGCTGAATGAAGCCATAC
CAAACGACGAGCGTGACACCACGATGCCTGCAGCAATGGCAACAACGTTGCGCAAACTATTAACTGGCGA
ACTACTTACTCTAGCTTCCCGGCAACAATTAATAGACTGGATGGAGGCGGATAAAGTTGCAGGACCACTT
CTGCGCTCGGCCCTTCCGGCTGGCTGGTTTATTGCTGATAAATCTGGAGCCGGTGAGCGTGGGTCTCGCG
GTATCATTGCAGCACTGGGGCCAGATGGTAAGCCCTCCCGTATCGTAGTTATCTACACGACGGGGAGTCA
GGCAACTATGGATGAACGAAATAGACAGATCGCTGAGATAGGTGCCTCACTGATTAAGCATTGGTAACTG
TCAGACCAAGTTTACTCATATATACTTTAGATTGATTTAAAACTTCATTTTTAATTTAAAAGGATCTAGG
TGAAGATCCTTTTTGATAATCTCATGACCAAAATCCCTTAACGTGAGTTTTCGTTCCACTGAGCGTCAGA
CCCCGTAGAAAAGATCAAAGGATCTTCTTGAGATCCTTTTTTTCTGCGCGTAATCTGCTGCTTGCAAACA
AAAAAACCACCGCTACCAGCGGTGGTTTGTTTGCCGGATCAAGAGCTACCAACTCTTTTTCCGAAGGTAA
CTGGCTTCAGCAGAGCGCAGATACCAAATACTGTCCTTCTAGTGTAGCCGTAGTTAGGCCACCACTTCAA
GAACTCTGTAGCACCGCCTACATACCTCGCTCTGCTAATCCTGTTACCAGTGGCTGCTGCCAGTGGCGAT
AAGTCGTGTCTTACCGGGTTGGACTCAAGACGATAGTTACCGGATAAGGCGCAGCGGTCGGGCTGAACGG
GGGGTTCGTGCACACAGCCCAGCTTGGAGCGAACGACCTACACCGAACTGAGATACCTACAGCGTGAGCT
ATGAGAAAGCGCCACGCTTCCCGAAGGGAGAAAGGCGGACAGGTATCCGGTAAGCGGCAGGGTCGGAACA
GGAGAGCGCACGAGGGAGCTTCCAGGGGGAAACGCCTGGTATCTTTATAGTCCTGTCGGGTTTCGCCACC
TCTGACTTGAGCGTCGATTTTTGTGATGCTCGTCAGGGGGGCGGAGCCTATGGAAAAACGCCAGCAACGC
GGCCTTTTTACGGTTCCTGGCCTTTTGCTGGCCTTGAAGCTGTCCCTGATGGTCGTCATCTACCTGCCTG
GACAGCATGGCCTGCAACGCGGGCATCCCGATGCCGCCGGAAGCGAGAAGAATCATAATGGGGAAGGCCA
TCCAGCCTCGCGTCGCGAACGCCAGCAAGACGTAGCCCAGCGCGTCGGCCCCGAGATGCGCCGCGTGCGG
CTGCTGGAGATGGCGGACGCGATGGATATGTTCTGCCAAGGGTTGGTTTGCGCATTCACAGTTCTCCGCA
AGAATTGATTGGCTCCAATTCTTGGAGTGGTGAATCCGTTAGCGAGGTGCCGCCCTGCTTCATCCCCGTG
GCCCGTTGCTCGCGTTTGCTGGCGGTGTCCCCGGAAGAAATATATTTGCATGTCTTTAGTTCTATGATGA
CACAAACCCCGCCCAGCGTCTTGTCATTGGCGAATTCGAACACGCAGATGCAGTCGGGGCGGCGCGGTCC
GAGGTCCACTTCGCATATTAAGGTGACGCGTGTGGCCTCGAACACCGAGCGACCCTGCAGCGACCCGCTT
AACAGCGTCAACAGCGTGCCGCAGATCCCGGGGGGCAATGAGATATGAAAAAGCCTGAACTCACCGCGAC
GTCTGTCGAGAAGTTTCTGATCGAAAAGTTCGACAGCGTCTCCGACCTGATGCAGCTCTCGGAGGGCGAA
GAATCTCGTGCTTTCAGCTTCGATGTAGGAGGGCGTGGATATGTCCTGCGGGTAAATAGCTGCGCCGATG
GTTTCTACAAAGATCGTTATGTTTATCGGCACTTTGCATCGGCCGCGCTCCCGATTCCGGAAGTGCTTGA
CATTGGGGAATTCAGCGAGAGCCTGACCTATTGCATCTCCCGCCGTGCACAGGGTGTCACGTTGCAAGAC
CTGCCTGAAACCGAACTGCCCGCTGTTCTGCAGCCGGTCGCGGAGGCCATGGATGCGATCGCTGCGGCCG
ATCTTAGCCAGACGAGCGGGTTCGGCCCATTCGGACCGCAAGGAATCGGTCAATACACTACATGGCGTGA
TTTCATATGCGCGATTGCTGATCCCCATGTGTATCACTGGCAAACTGTGATGGACGACACCGTCAGTGCG
TCCGTCGCGCAGGCTCTCGATGAGCTGATGCTTTGGGCCGAGGACTGCCCCGAAGTCCGGCACCTCGTGC
ACGCGGATTTCGGCTCCAACAATGTCCTGACGGACAATGGCCGCATAACAGCGGTCATTGACTGGAGCGA
GGCGATGTTCGGGGATTCCCAATACGAGGTCGCCAACATCTTCTTCTGGAGGCCGTGGTTGGCTTGTATG
GAGCAGCAGACGCGCTACTTCGAGCGGAGGCATCCGGAGCTTGCAGGATCGCCGCGGCTCCGGGCGTATA
TGCTCCGCATTGGTCTTGACCAACTCTATCAGAGCTTGGTTGACGGCAATTTCGATGATGCAGCTTGGGC
GCAGGGTCGATGCGACGCAATCGTCCGATCCGGAGCCGGGACTGTCGGGCGTACACAAATCGCCCGCAGA
AGCGCGGCCGTCTGGACCGATGGCTGTGTAGAAGTACTCGCCGATAGTGGAAACCGACGCCCCAGCACTC
GTCCGGATCGGGAGATGGGGGAGGCTAACTGAAACACGGAAGGAGACAATACCGGAAGGAACCCGCGCTA
TGACGGCAATAAAAAGACAGAATAAAACGCACGGGTGTTGGGTCGTTTGTTCATAAACGCGGGGTTCGGT
CCCAGGGCTGGCACTCTGTCGATACCCCACCGAGACCCCATTGGGGCCAATACGCCCGCGTTTCTTCCTT
TTCCCCACCCCACCCCCCAAGTTCGGGTGAAGGCCCAGGGCTCGCAGCCAACGTCGGGGCGGCAGGCCCT
GCCATAGCCACTGGCCCCGTGGGTTAGGGACGGGGTCCCCCATGGGGAATGGTTTATGGTTCGTGGGGGT
TATTATTTTGGGCGTTGCGTGGGGTCAGGTCCACGACTGGACTGAGCAGACAGACCCATGGTTTTTGGAT
GGCCTGGGCATGGACCGCATGTACTGGCGCGACACGAACACCGGGCGTCTGTGGCTGCCAAACACCCCCG
ACCCCCAAAAACCACCGCGCGGATTTCTGGCGTGCCAAGCTAGTCGACCAATTCTCATGTTTGACAGCTT
ATCATCGCAGATCCGGGCAACGTTGTTGCCATTGCTGCAGGCGCAGAACTGGTAGGTATGGAAGATCTAT
ACATTGAATCAATATTGGCAATTAGCCATATTAGTCATTGGTTATATAGCATAAATCAATATTGGCTATT
GGCCATTGCATACGTTGTATCTATATCATAATATGTACATTTATATTGGCTCATGTCCAATATGACCGCC
ATGTTGACATTGATTATTGACTAGTTATTAATAGTAATCAATTACGGGGTCATTAGTTCATAGCCCATAT
ATGGAGTTCCGCGTTACATAACTTACGGTAAATGGCCCGCCTGGCTGACCGCCCAACGACCCCCGCCCAT
TGACGTCAATAATGACGTATGTTCCCATAGTAACGCCAATAGGGACTTTCCATTGACGTCAATGGGTGGA
GTATTTACGGTAAACTGCCCACTTGGCAGTACATCAAGTGTATCATATGCCAAGTCCGCCCCCTATTGAC
GTCAATGACGGTAAATGGCCCGCCTGGCATTATGCCCAGTACATGACCTTACGGGACTTTCCTACTTGGC
AGTACATCTACGTATTAGTCATCGCTATTACCATGGTGATGCGGTTTTGGCAGTACACCAATGGGCGTGG
ATAGCGGTTTGACTCACGGGGATTTCCAAGTCTCCACCCCATTGACGTCAATGGGAGTTTGTTTTGGCAC
CAAAATCAACGGGACTTTCCAAAATGTCGTAATAACCCCGCCCCGTTGACGCAAATGGGCGGTAGGCGTG
TACGGTGGGAGGTCTATATAAGCAGAGCTCGTTTAGTGAACCGTCAGATCTCTAGAAGCTGGGTACCAGC
T
Features (pLannotate 1.2.2; 24 found; start..end, strand, type, name):
     64..951     +  CDS            HaloTag®: modified bacterial dehalogenase that forms covalent bonds with chloroalkane derivatives
    967..993     +  CDS            Myc (fragment): Myc (human c-Myc proto-oncogene) epitope tag
   1003..3552    +  CDS            GRM3: GRM3_HUMAN - Also known as GPRC1C, MGLUR3. Experimental evidence at protein level: Swiss-Prot protein existence level 1. G-protein coupled receptor for glutamate. Ligand binding causes a conformation change that triggers signaling via guanine nucleotide-binding proteins (G proteins) and modulates the activity of down-stream effectors. Signaling inhibits adenylate cyclase activity. From Homo sapiens (Human).
   3575..3709    -  polyA_signal   SV40 poly(A) signal: SV40 polyadenylation signal
   3732..3815    -  CDS            large T antigen (fragment): large T antigen from SV40 (simian virus 40)
   3818..3858    +  CDS            rop (fragment): Rop protein, which maintains plasmids at low copy number; rop
   3970..3988    -  misc_feature   MCS (fragment): pUC18/19 multiple cloning site
   4434..6223    -  rep_origin     oriP: Epstein-Barr virus oriP replication origin (Yates et al., 2000)
   6224..6442    -  CDS            gL (fragment): GL_EBVB9 - Experimental evidence at protein level: Swiss-Prot protein existence level 1. The heterodimer glycoprotein H-glycoprotein L is required for the fusion of viral and plasma membranes leading to virus entry into the host cell. Acts as a functional inhibitor of gH and maintains gH in an inhibited form. Upon binding to host integrins, gL dissociates from gH leading to activation of the viral fusion glycoproteins gB and gH. Fusion of EBV with B-lymphocytes requires the additional receptor- binding protein gp42, which forms a complex with gH/gL. The heterodimer gH/gL targets also host EPHA
   6525..8451    -  CDS            EBNA1 (fragment): Epstein-Barr nuclear antigen 1, also known as EBNA-1 crucial for latent viral infection, and for episomal amplification of vectors containing the oriP origin (Okita et al., 2013)
   8489..8833    -  CDS            BRRF2_EBVB9 (fragment): Protein inferred from homology: Swiss-Prot protein existence level 3. From Epstein-Barr virus (strain B95-8) (HHV-4) (Human herpesvirus 4).
   8836..8859    -  promoter       tet promoter (fragment): E. coli promoter for tetracycline efflux protein gene
   8972..9076    +  promoter       AmpR promoter: bla
   9077..9937    +  CDS            AmpR: β-lactamase; bla; confers resistance to ampicillin, carbenicillin, and related antibiotics
  10108..10696   +  rep_origin     ori: high-copy-number ColE1/pMB1/pBR322/pUC origin of replication
  10742..10900   -  CDS            TcR (fragment): tetracycline efflux protein; tet; confers resistance to tetracycline
  11021..11221   -  CDS            MDV035 (fragment): UL24_GAHVM - Protein inferred from homology: Swiss-Prot protein existence level 3. May play a role in the dispersal of host nucleolin from the nucleolus throughout the nucleus leading to a decrease in ribosome biogenesis. From Gallid herpesvirus 2 (strain Chicken/Md5/ATCC VR-987) (GaHV-2) (Marek's disease herpesvirus type 1).
  11210..11272   +  promoter       Mini-TK promoter: minimal herpes simplex virus (HSV) thymidine kinase promoter
  11315..12352   +  CDS            HygR: hygromycin B phosphotransferase confers resistance to hygromycin
  12394..12442   +  polyA_signal   HSV TK poly(A) signal: herpes simplex virus thymidine kinase polyadenylation signal (Cole and Stacy, 1985)
  12642..12866   +  CDS            gH (fragment): GH_HHV11 - Experimental evidence at protein level: Swiss-Prot protein existence level 1. The heterodimer glycoprotein H-glycoprotein L is required for the fusion of viral and plasma membranes leading to virus entry into the host cell. Following initial binding to host receptor, membrane fusion is mediated by the fusion machinery composed of gB and the heterodimer gH/gL. May also be involved in the fusion between the virion envelope and the outer nuclear membrane during virion morphogenesis. From Human herpesvirus 1 (strain 17) (HHV-1) (Human herpes simplex virus 1).
  12897..12922   -  CDS            bla(M) (fragment): β-lactamase lacking the signal sequence; bla(M); allows cytosolic expression of β-lactamase
  13096..13475   +  enhancer       CMV enhancer: human cytomegalovirus immediate early enhancer
  13477..13676   +  promoter       CMV promoter: human cytomegalovirus (CMV) immediate early promoter
