[The description below was written by a language model from this plasmid's Addgene catalogue record and pLannotate feature annotations shown in this document.]
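Description:
pCEP4_HA-Halo-cmyc-GRM3 C127A is a 13.7 kb mammalian expression plasmid built on the episomal pCEP4 backbone. In E. coli it replicates from a high-copy ColE1/pUC-type origin and is selected with ampicillin through the bla gene. In mammalian cells it carries the Epstein-Barr virus oriP origin together with the EBNA1 coding sequence. Together these allow the plasmid to persist as a replicating extrachromosomal episome in permissive primate cells rather than relying on integration. A hygromycin B phosphotransferase cassette, driven by an HSV thymidine kinase promoter and ended by the TK polyadenylation signal, allows selection of transfected cells. Several short annotated fragments (herpesvirus ORFs, rop, TcR, tet promoter, SV40 large T) appear to be backbone remnants rather than functional parts.

The payload, cloned between NheI and XhoI, is transcribed from the CMV immediate-early enhancer/promoter and terminated by an SV40 poly(A) signal. It encodes human metabotropic glutamate receptor 3 (GRM3/mGluR3), a G protein-coupled glutamate receptor whose signalling inhibits adenylate cyclase. Upstream of the receptor are an influenza hemagglutinin signal/leader sequence, a HaloTag and a c-myc epitope. Here "HA" refers to the leader that directs the fusion into the secretory pathway, not an epitope tag, and it is not annotated separately in the feature tables. This arrangement should place both tags on the extracellular N-terminus, where HaloTag can be covalently labelled with chloroalkane ligands and the myc epitope detected with antibodies.

The receptor carries the C127A substitution named in the title, and the record also lists T174A. The purpose of these mutations is not stated. The depositor and sequencing-derived records are the same length and agree closely in their annotation.
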