Addgene plasmid #140458: pCEP4_HA-Halo-cmyc-GRM3 C127A
Purpose: Mammalian expression plasmid for N-terminal Halo- and c-myc-tagged mGluR3 C127A
Depositing lab: Erik Procko. Depositing organization: University of Illinois at Urbana-Champaign.
Backbone
  Vector backbone: pCEP4
  Backbone size w/o insert (bp): 10169
  Total vector size (bp): 13721
  Vector type: Mammalian Expression
  Selectable markers: Hygromycin
Growth in bacteria
  Bacterial resistance: Ampicillin, 100 μg/mL
  Growth temperature: 37°C
  Growth strain: DH5alpha
  Copy number: Unknown
Gene/Insert
  Gene/Insert name: GRM3 (alt names: mGluR3; metabotropic glutamate receptor 3)
  Species: H. sapiens (human)
  Insert size (bp): 3546
  Mutation: Cysteine 127 to alanine, Threonine 174 to alanine
  Entrez Gene: GRM3 (a.k.a. GLUR3, GPRC1C, MGLUR3, mGlu3)
  Tag / fusion protein: Halo (N terminal on insert); c-myc (N terminal on insert); Signal/leader sequence from influenza hemagglutinin (HA) (N terminal on insert) (N terminal on insert)
  Cloning method: Restriction Enzyme; 5′ cloning site NheI (not destroyed); 3′ cloning site XhoI (not destroyed)
  Sequencing primers: 5′ CMV_fwd; 3′ EBV_rev
Terms and licenses: Academic/Nonprofit Terms; Industry Terms: Not Available to Industry
How to cite: pCEP4_HA-Halo-cmyc-GRM3 C127A was a gift from Erik Procko (Addgene plasmid # 140458 ; http://n2t.net/addgene:140458 ; RRID:Addgene_140458)
